Addgene plasmid #130773: pMSCVbsd-PPARD-K421A
Purpose: Vector encoding PPARD cDNA for retroviral transduction
Depositing lab: Till Adhikary. Depositing organization: Philipps-Universitaet Marburg. Publication: PPARbeta/delta recruits NCOR and regulates transcription reinitiation of ANGPTL4. Legrand N, Bretscher CL, Zielke S, Wilke B, Daude M, Fritz B, Diederich WE, Adhikary T. Nucleic Acids Res. 2019 Oct 10;47(18):9573-9591. doi: 10.1093/nar/gkz685. PubMed 31428774.
Backbone
  Vector backbone: pMSCVbsd
  Vector type: Retroviral
  Selectable markers: Blasticidin
Growth in bacteria
  Bacterial resistance: Ampicillin, 100 μg/mL
  Growth temperature: 37°C
  Growth strain: NEB Stable
  Copy number: High Copy
Gene/Insert
  Gene/Insert name: PPARD K421A
  Species: H. sapiens (human)
  Mutation: K421A
  Entrez Gene: PPARD (a.k.a. FAAR, NR1C2, NUC1, NUCI, NUCII, PPARB)
  Cloning method: Restriction Enzyme; 5′ cloning site BglII (destroyed during cloning); 3′ cloning site XhoI (not destroyed)
  Sequencing primers: 5′ pMSCVseqfw (CCCTTGAACCTCCTCGTTCGACC); 3′ pMSCVseqrv (GAGACGTGCTACTTCCATTTGTC)
Terms and licenses: Academic/Nonprofit Terms; Industry Terms: Not Available to Industry
Depositor comments: Generated by PCR mutagenesis. Please visit https://www.biorxiv.org/content/10.1101/525576v2 for BioRxiv preprint.
How to cite: pMSCVbsd-PPARD-K421A was a gift from Till Adhikary (Addgene plasmid # 130773 ; http://n2t.net/addgene:130773 ; RRID:Addgene_130773)
