[The description below was written by a language model from this plasmid's Addgene catalogue record and pLannotate feature annotations shown in this document.]
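Description:
pMSCVbsd-PPARD-K421A is a 7,334 nt gammaretroviral expression vector built on the pMSCVbsd backbone, a murine stem cell virus–type plasmid intended for retroviral transduction of mammalian cells. In bacteria it is maintained through a high-copy ColE1/pUC-type origin and selected with ampicillin via the β-lactamase gene and its own promoter. The remaining bacterial portion carries only non-functional remnants of earlier cloning vectors, including fragments of lacI, lacZα, rop, bom and a tetracycline resistance gene, along with a lac promoter and operator.

The viral cassette begins with a 5' LTR from murine embryonic stem cell virus, followed by the Ψ packaging signal and a truncated gag segment lacking its start codon. Together these allow the transcribed genome to be packaged efficiently when viral proteins are supplied in trans by a packaging system. Downstream lies the human PPARD cDNA, encoding the ligand-activated nuclear receptor PPARβ/δ, here carrying a K421A substitution introduced by PCR mutagenesis. The insert was cloned between a BglII site, destroyed in the process, and a retained XhoI site. No dedicated internal promoter is annotated upstream of it, so expression presumably comes from the 5' LTR, as is usual for this vector family. A mouse PGK promoter then drives blasticidin S deaminase, permitting blasticidin selection of transduced cells. The 3' LTR was matched by the automated annotation only as two fragments of a ΔU3 Moloney LTR, so the self-inactivating label should be treated cautiously. The record does not state the functional consequence of K421A; the associated study concerns PPARβ/δ, NCOR recruitment and ANGPTL4 transcription.
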