Features (pLannotate 1.2.2; 20 found; start..end, strand, type, name):
      1..517     +  LTR            5' LTR: 5' long terminal repeat from murine embryonic stem cell virus
    581..922     +  misc_feature   MESV Ψ: packaging signal of murine embryonic stem cell virus
    989..1405    +  CDS            gag (truncated): truncated Moloney murine leukemia virus (MMLV) gag gene lacking the start codon
   1482..2804    +  CDS            PPARD: PPARD_HUMAN - Also known as NR1C2, PPARB. Experimental evidence at protein level: Swiss-Prot protein existence level 1. Ligand-activated transcription factor. Receptor that binds peroxisome proliferators such as hypolipidemic drugs and fatty acids. Has a preference for poly-unsaturated fatty acids, such as gamma- linoleic acid and eicosapentanoic acid. Once activated by a ligand, the receptor binds to promoter elements of target genes. Regulates the peroxisomal beta-oxidation pathway of fatty acids. Functions as transcription activator for the acyl-CoA oxidase gene. Decreases expression of NPC
   2955..3454    +  promoter       PGK promoter: mouse phosphoglycerate kinase 1 promoter
   3475..3873    +  CDS            BSD: blasticidin S deaminase; Aspergillus terreus BSD; confers resistance to blasticidin
   3918..3952    +  LTR            3' LTR (ΔU3) (fragment): self-inactivating 3' long terminal repeat (LTR) from Moloney murine leukemia virus
   3949..4243    +  LTR            3' LTR (ΔU3) (fragment): self-inactivating 3' long terminal repeat (LTR) from Moloney murine leukemia virus
   4405..4421    -  protein_bind   lac operator: The lac repressor binds to the lac operator to inhibit transcription in E. coli. This inhibition can be relieved by adding lactose or isopropyl-β-D-thiogalactopyranoside (IPTG). lac repressor encoded by lacI
   4429..4459    -  promoter       lac promoter: promoter for the E. coli lac operon
   4474..4495    -  protein_bind   CAP binding site: CAP binding activates transcription in the presence of cAMP. E. coli catabolite activator protein
   4508..4600    -  CDS            lacI (fragment): lac repressor; lacI; The lac repressor binds to the lac operator to inhibit transcription in E. coli. This inhibition can be relieved by adding lactose or isopropyl-β-D-thiogalactopyranoside (IPTG).
   4783..5371    -  rep_origin     ori: high-copy-number ColE1/pMB1/pBR322/pUC origin of replication
   5542..6402    -  CDS            AmpR: β-lactamase; bla; confers resistance to ampicillin, carbenicillin, and related antibiotics
   6403..6507    -  promoter       AmpR promoter: bla
   6602..6637    +  CDS            rop (fragment): Rop protein, which maintains plasmids at low copy number; rop
   6739..6838    +  misc_feature   bom (fragment): basis of mobility region from pBR322
   6844..6993    -  CDS            lacZα (fragment): LacZα fragment of β-galactosidase; lacZ fragment
   6993..7194    -  CDS            TcR (fragment): tetracycline efflux protein; tet; confers resistance to tetracycline
   7195..7293    +  CDS            env (fragment): murine leukemia virus gPr80 envelope polyprotein precursor; env; proteolytically cleaved into gp70SU and p15TM subunits
>Addgene plasmid #130773 | pMSCVbsd-PPARD-K421A | addgene full sequence | sequence record 255571 | Addgene NGS Result
AATGAAAGACCCCACCTGTAGGTTTGGCAAGCTAGCTTAAGTAACGCCATTTTGCAAGGCATGGAAAATA
CATAACTGAGAATAGAGAAGTTCAGATCAAGGTTAGGAACAGAGAGACAGCAGAATATGGGCCAAACAGG
ATATCTGTGGTAAGCAGTTCCTGCCCCGGCTCAGGGCCAAGAACAGATGGTCCCCAGATGCGGTCCCGCC
CTCAGCAGTTTCTAGAGAACCATCAGATGTTTCCAGGGTGCCCCAAGGACCTGAAATGACCCTGTGCCTT
ATTTGAACTAACCAATCAGTTCGCTTCTCGCTTCTGTTCGCGCGCTTCTGCTCCCCGAGCTCAATAAAAG
AGCCCACAACCCCTCACTCGGCGCGCCAGTCCTCCGATAGACTGCGTCGCCCGGGTACCCGTATTCCCAA
TAAAGCCTCTTGCTGTTTGCATCCGAATCGTGGACTCGCTGATCCTTGGGAGGGTCTCCTCAGATTGATT
GACTGCCCACCTCGGGGGTCTTTCATTTGGAGGTTCCACCGAGATTTGGAGACCCCTGCCCAGGGACCAC
CGACCCCCCCGCCGGGAGGTAAGCTGGCCAGCGGTCGTTTCGTGTCTGTCTCTGTCTTTGTGCGTGTTTG
TGCCGGCATCTAATGTTTGCGCCTGCGTCTGTACTAGTTAGCTAACTAGCTCTGTATCTGGCGGACCCGT
GGTGGAACTGACGAGTTCTGAACACCCGGCCGCAACCCTGGGAGACGTCCCAGGGACTTTGGGGGCCGTT
TTTGTGGCCCGACCTGAGGAAGGGAGTCGATGTGGAATCCGACCCCGTCAGGATATGTGGTTCTGGTAGG
AGACGAGAACCTAAAACAGTTCCCGCCTCCGTCTGAATTTTTGCTTTCGGTTTGGAACCGAAGCCGCGCG
TCTTGTCTGCTGCAGCGCTGCAGCATCGTTCTGTGTTGTCTCTGTCTGACTGTGTTTCTGTATTTGTCTG
AAAATTAGGGCCAGACTGTTACCACTCCCTTAAGTTTGACCTTAGGTCACTGGAAAGATGTCGAGCGGAT
CGCTCACAACCAGTCGGTAGATGTCAAGAAGAGACGTTGGGTTACCTTCTGCTCTGCAGAATGGCCAACC
TTTAACGTCGGATGGCCGCGAGACGGCACCTTTAACCGAGACCTCATCACCCAGGTTAAGATCAAGGTCT
TTTCACCTGGCCCGCATGGACACCCAGACCAGGTCCCCTACATCGTGACCTGGGAAGCCTTGGCTTTTGA
CCCCCCTCCCTGGGTCAAGCCCTTTGTACACCCTAAGCCTCCGCCTCCTCTTCCTCCATCCGCCCCGTCT
CTCCCCCTTGAACCTCCTCGTTCGACCCCGCCTCGATCCTCCCTTTATCCAGCCCTCACTCCTTCTCTAG
GCGCCGGAATTAGATCCACTAGTAACGGCCGCCAGTGTGCTGGAATTCGCCCTTAGGTGTGGCGCCGAGG
GGAGATCAGCCATGGAGCAGCCACAGGAGGAAGCCCCTGAGGTCCGGGAAGAGGAGGAGAAAGAGGAAGT
GGCAGAGGCAGAAGGAGCCCCAGAGCTCAATGGGGGACCACAGCATGCACTTCCTTCCAGCAGCTACACA
GACCTCTCCCGGAGCTCCTCGCCACCCTCACTGCTGGACCAACTGCAGATGGGCTGTGACGGGGCCTCAT
GCGGCAGCCTCAACATGGAGTGCCGGGTGTGCGGGGACAAGGCATCGGGCTTCCACTACGGTGTTCATGC
ATGTGAGGGGTGCAAGGGCTTCTTCCGTCGTACGATCCGCATGAAGCTGGAGTACGAGAAGTGTGAGCGC
AGCTGCAAGATTCAGAAGAAGAACCGCAACAAGTGCCAGTACTGCCGCTTCCAGAAGTGCCTGGCACTGG
GCATGTCACACAACGCTATCCGTTTTGGTCGGATGCCGGAGGCTGAGAAGAGGAAGCTGGTGGCAGGGCT
GACTGCAAACGAGGGGAGCCAGTACAACCCACAGGTGGCCGACCTGAAGGCCTTCTCCAAGCACATCTAC
AATGCCTACCTGAAAAACTTCAACATGACCAAAAAGAAGGCCCGCAGCATCCTCACCGGCAAAGCCAGCC
ACACGGCGCCCTTTGTGATCCACGACATCGAGACATTGTGGCAGGCAGAGAAGGGGCTGGTGTGGAAGCA
GTTGGTGAATGGCCTGCCTCCCTACAAGGAGATCAGCGTGCACGTCTTCTACCGCTGCCAGTGCACCACA
GTGGAGACCGTGCGGGAGCTCACTGAGTTCGCCAAGAGCATCCCCAGCTTCAGCAGCCTCTTCCTCAACG
ACCAGGTTACCCTTCTCAAGTATGGCGTGCACGAGGCCATCTTCGCCATGCTGGCCTCTATCGTCAACAA
GGACGGGCTGCTGGTAGCCAACGGCAGTGGCTTTGTCACCCGTGAGTTCCTGCGCAGCCTCCGCAAACCC
TTCAGTGATATCATTGAGCCTAAGTTTGAATTTGCTGTCAAGTTCAACGCCCTGGAACTTGATGACAGTG
ACCTGGCCCTATTCATTGCGGCCATCATTCTGTGTGGAGACCGGCCAGGCCTCATGAACGTTCCACGGGT
GGAGGCTATCCAGGACACCATCCTGCGTGCCCTCGAATTCCACCTGCAGGCCAACCACCCTGATGCCCAG
TACCTCTTCCCCAAGCTGCTGCAGAAGATGGCTGACCTGCGGCAACTGGTCACCGAGCACGCCCAGATGA
TGCAGCGGATCGCCAAGACCGAAACCGAGACCTCGCTGCACCCTCTGCTCCAGGAGATCTACAAGGACAT
GTACTAACGGCGGCACCCAGGCCTCCCTGCAGACTCCAATGGGGCCAGCACTGGAGGGGCCCACCCACAT
GACTTTTCCATTGACCAGCTCTCAAGGGCGAATTCTGCAGATATCCATCACACTGGCGGCCGCTCGAGGT
TAACGAATTCTACCGGGTAGGGGAGGCGCTTTTCCCAAGGCAGTCTGGAGCATGCGCTTTAGCAGCCCCG
CTGGGCACTTGGCGCTACACAAGTGGCCTCTGGCCTCGCACACATTCCACATCCACCGGTAGGCGCCAAC
CGGCTCCGTTCTTTGGTGGCCCCTTCGCGCCACCTTCTACTCCTCCCCTAGTCAGGAAGTTCCCCCCCGC
CCCGCAGCTCGCGTCGTGCAGGACGTGACAAATGGAAGTAGCACGTCTCACTAGTCTCGTGCAGATGGAC
AGCACCGCTGAGCAATGGAAGCGGGTAGGCCTTTGGGGCAGCGGCCAATAGCAGCTTTGCTCCTTCGCTT
TCTGGGCTCAGAGGCTGGGAAGGGGTGGGTCCGGGGGCGGGCTCAGGGGCGGGCTCAGGGGCGGGGCGGG
CGCCCGAAGGTCCTCCGGAGGCCCGGCATTCTGCACGCTTCAAAAGCGCACGTCTGCCGCGCTGTTCTCC
TCTTCCTCATCTCCGGGCCTTTCGACCTGCAGCCCAAGCTTACCATGGCCAAGCCTTTGTCTCAAGAAGA
ATCCACCCTCATTGAAAGAGCAACGGCTACAATCAACAGCATCCCCATCTCTGAAGACTACAGCGTCGCC
AGCGCAGCTCTCTCTAGCGACGGCCGCATCTTCACTGGTGTCAATGTATATCATTTTACTGGGGGACCTT
GTGCAGAACTCGTGGTGCTGGGCACTGCTGCTGCTGCGGCAGCTGGCAACCTGACTTGTATCGTCGCGAT
CGGAAATGAGAACAGGGGCATCTTGAGCCCCTGCGGACGGTGCCGACAGGTGCTTCTCGATCTGCATCCT
GGGATCAAAGCCATAGTGAAGGACAGTGATGGACAGCCGACGGCAGTTGGGATTCGTGAATTGCTGCCCT
CTGGTTATGTGTGGGAGGGCTAATCGATAAAATAAAAGATTTTATTTAGTCTCCAGAAAAAGGGGGGAAT
GAAAGACCCCACCTGTAGGTTTGGCAAGCTAGAGAACCATCAGATGTTTCCAGGGTGCCCCAAGGACCTG
AAATGACCCTGTGCCTTATTTGAACTAACCAATCAGTTCGCTTCTCGCTTCTGTTCGCGCGCTTCTGCTC
CCCGAGCTCAATAAAAGAGCCCACAACCCCTCACTCGGCGCGCCAGTCCTCCGATAGACTGCGTCGCCCG
GGTACCCGTGTATCCAATAAACCCTCTTGCAGTTGCATCCGACTTGTGGTCTCGCTGTTCCTTGGGAGGG
TCTCCTCTGAGTGATTGACTACCCGTCAGCGGGGGTCTTTCATGGGTAACAGTTTCTTGAAGTTGGAGAA
CAACATTCTGAGGGTAGGAGTCGAATATTAAGTAATCCTGACTCAATTAGCCACTGTTTTGAATCCACAT
ACTCCAATACTCCTGAAATAGTTCATTATGGACAGCGCAGAAAGAGCTGGGGAGAATTGTGAAATTGTTA
TCCGCTCACAATTCCACACAACATACGAGCCGGAAGCATAAAGTGTAAAGCCTGGGGTGCCTAATGAGTG
AGCTAACTCACATTAATTGCGTTGCGCTCACTGCCCGCTTTCCAGTCGGGAAACCTGTCGTGCCAGCTGC
ATTAATGAATCGGCCAACGCGCGGGGAGAGGCGGTTTGCGTATTGGGCGCTCTTCCGCTTCCTCGCTCAC
TGACTCGCTGCGCTCGGTCGTTCGGCTGCGGCGAGCGGTATCAGCTCACTCAAAGGCGGTAATACGGTTA
TCCACAGAATCAGGGGATAACGCAGGAAAGAACATGTGAGCAAAAGGCCAGCAAAAGGCCAGGAACCGTA
AAAAGGCCGCGTTGCTGGCGTTTTTCCATAGGCTCCGCCCCCCTGACGAGCATCACAAAAATCGACGCTC
AAGTCAGAGGTGGCGAAACCCGACAGGACTATAAAGATACCAGGCGTTTCCCCCTGGAAGCTCCCTCGTG
CGCTCTCCTGTTCCGACCCTGCCGCTTACCGGATACCTGTCCGCCTTTCTCCCTTCGGGAAGCGTGGCGC
TTTCTCATAGCTCACGCTGTAGGTATCTCAGTTCGGTGTAGGTCGTTCGCTCCAAGCTGGGCTGTGTGCA
CGAACCCCCCGTTCAGCCCGACCGCTGCGCCTTATCCGGTAACTATCGTCTTGAGTCCAACCCGGTAAGA
CACGACTTATCGCCACTGGCAGCAGCCACTGGTAACAGGATTAGCAGAGCGAGGTATGTAGGCGGTGCTA
CAGAGTTCTTGAAGTGGTGGCCTAACTACGGCTACACTAGAAGAACAGTATTTGGTATCTGCGCTCTGCT
GAAGCCAGTTACCTTCGGAAAAAGAGTTGGTAGCTCTTGATCCGGCAAACAAACCACCGCTGGTAGCGGT
GGTTTTTTTGTTTGCAAGCAGCAGATTACGCGCAGAAAAAAAGGATCTCAAGAAGATCCTTTGATCTTTT
CTACGGGGTCTGACGCTCAGTGGAACGAAAACTCACGTTAAGGGATTTTGGTCATGAGATTATCAAAAAG
GATCTTCACCTAGATCCTTTTAAATTAAAAATGAAGTTTTAAATCAATCTAAAGTATATATGAGTAAACT
TGGTCTGACAGTTACCAATGCTTAATCAGTGAGGCACCTATCTCAGCGATCTGTCTATTTCGTTCATCCA
TAGTTGCCTGACTCCCCGTCGTGTAGATAACTACGATACGGGAGGGCTTACCATCTGGCCCCAGTGCTGC
AATGATACCGCGAGACCCACGCTCACCGGCTCCAGATTTATCAGCAATAAACCAGCCAGCCGGAAGGGCC
GAGCGCAGAAGTGGTCCTGCAACTTTATCCGCCTCCATCCAGTCTATTAATTGTTGCCGGGAAGCTAGAG
TAAGTAGTTCGCCAGTTAATAGTTTGCGCAACGTTGTTGCCATTGCTACAGGCATCGTGGTGTCACGCTC
GTCGTTTGGTATGGCTTCATTCAGCTCCGGTTCCCAACGATCAAGGCGAGTTACATGATCCCCCATGTTG
TGCAAAAAAGCGGTTAGCTCCTTCGGTCCTCCGATCGTTGTCAGAAGTAAGTTGGCCGCAGTGTTATCAC
TCATGGTTATGGCAGCACTGCATAATTCTCTTACTGTCATGCCATCCGTAAGATGCTTTTCTGTGACTGG
TGAGTACTCAACCAAGTCATTCTGAGAATAGTGTATGCGGCGACCGAGTTGCTCTTGCCCGGCGTCAATA
CGGGATAATACCGCGCCACATAGCAGAACTTTAAAAGTGCTCATCATTGGAAAACGTTCTTCGGGGCGAA
AACTCTCAAGGATCTTACCGCTGTTGAGATCCAGTTCGATGTAACCCACTCGTGCACCCAACTGATCTTC
AGCATCTTTTACTTTCACCAGCGTTTCTGGGTGAGCAAAAACAGGAAGGCAAAATGCCGCAAAAAAGGGA
ATAAGGGCGACACGGAAATGTTGAATACTCATACTCTTCCTTTTTCAATATTATTGAAGCATTTATCAGG
GTTATTGTCTCATGAGCGGATACATATTTGAATGTATTTAGAAAAATAAACAAATAGGGGTTCCGCGCAC
ATTTCCCCGAAAAGTGCCACCTGACGTCTAAGAAACCATTATTATCATGACATTAACCTATAAAAATAGG
CGTATCACGAGGCCCTTTCGTCTCGCGCGTTTCGGTGATGACGGTGAAAACCTCTGACACATGCAGCTCC
CGGAGACGGTCACAGCTTGTCTGTAAGCGGATGCCGGGAGCAGACAAGCCCGTCAGGGCGCGTCAGCGGG
TGTTGGCGGGTGTCGGGGCTGGCTTAACTATGCGGCATCAGAGCAGATTGTACTGAGAGTGCACCATATG
CGGTGTGAAATACCGCACAGATGCGTAAGGAGAAAATACCGCATCAGGCGCCATTCGCCATTCAGGCTGC
GCAACTGTTGGGAAGGGCGATCGGTGCGGGCCTCTTCGCTATTACGCCAGCTGGCGAAAGGGGGATGTGC
TGCAAGGCGATTAAGTTGGGTAACGCCAGGGTTTTCCCAGTCACGACGTTGTAAAACGACGGCGCAAGGA
ATGGTGCATGCAAGGAGATGGCGCCCAACAGTCCCCCGGCCACGGGGCCTGCCACCATACCCACGCCGAA
ACAAGCGCTCATGAGCCCGAAGTGGCGAGCCCGATCTTCCCCATCGGTGATGTCGGCGATATAGGCGCCA
GCAACCGCACCTGTGGCGCCGGTGATGCCGGCCACGATGCGTCCGGCGTAGAGGCGATTAGTCCAATTTG
TTAAAGACAGGATATCAGTGGTCCAGGCTCTAGTTTTGACTCAACAATATCACCAGCTGAAGCCTATAGA
GTACGAGCCATAGATAAAATAAAAGATTTTATTTAGTCTCCAGAAAAAGGGGGG
