>Addgene plasmid #130773 | pMSCVbsd-PPARD-K421A | depositor partial sequence | sequence record 250284 | PPARD K421A
ATGGAGCAGCCACAGGAGGAAGCCCCTGAGGTCCGGGAAGAGGAGGAGAAAGAGGAAGTGGCAGAGGCAG
AAGGAGCCCCAGAGCTCAATGGGGGACCACAGCATGCACTTCCTTCCAGCAGCTACACAGACCTCTCCCG
GAGCTCCTCGCCACCCTCACTGCTGGACCAACTGCAGATGGGCTGTGACGGGGCCTCATGCGGCAGCCTC
AACATGGAGTGCCGGGTGTGCGGGGACAAGGCATCGGGCTTCCACTACGGTGTTCATGCATGTGAGGGGT
GCAAGGGCTTCTTCCGTCGTACGATCCGCATGAAGCTGGAGTACGAGAAGTGTGAGCGCAGCTGCAAGAT
TCAGAAGAAGAACCGCAACAAGTGCCAGTACTGCCGCTTCCAGAAGTGCCTGGCACTGGGCATGTCACAC
AACGCTATCCGTTTTGGTCGGATGCCGGAGGCTGAGAAGAGGAAGCTGGTGGCAGGGCTGACTGCAAACG
AGGGGAGCCAGTACAACCCACAGGTGGCCGACCTGAAGGCCTTCTCCAAGCACATCTACAATGCCTACCT
GAAAAACTTCAACATGACCAAAAAGAAGGCCCGCAGCATCCTCACCGGCAAAGCCAGCCACACGGCGCCC
TTTGTGATCCACGACATCGAGACATTGTGGCAGGCAGAGAAGGGGCTGGTGTGGAAGCAGTTGGTGAATG
GCCTGCCTCCCTACAAGGAGATCAGCGTGCACGTCTTCTACCGCTGCCAGTGCACCACAGTGGAGACCGT
GCGGGAGCTCACTGAGTTCGCCAAGAGCATCCCCAGCTTCAGCAGCCTCTTCCTCAACGACCAGGTTACC
CTTCTCAAGTATGGCGTGCACGAGGCCATCTTCGCCATGCTGGCCTCTATCGTCAACAAGGACGGGCTGC
TGGTAGCCAACGGCAGTGGCTTTGTCACCCGTGAGTTCCTGCGCAGCCTCCGCAAACCCTTCAGTGATAT
CATTGAGCCTAAGTTTGAATTTGCTGTCAAGTTCAACGCCCTGGAACTTGATGACAGTGACCTGGCCCTA
TTCATTGCGGCCATCATTCTGTGTGGAGACCGGCCAGGCCTCATGAACGTTCCACGGGTGGAGGCTATCC
AGGACACCATCCTGCGTGCCCTCGAATTCCACCTGCAGGCCAACCACCCTGATGCCCAGTACCTCTTCCC
CAAGCTGCTGCAGAAGATGGCTGACCTGCGGCAACTGGTCACCGAGCACGCCCAGATGATGCAGCGGATC
GCCAAGACCGAAACCGAGACCTCGCTGCACCCTCTGCTCCAGGAGATCTACAAGGACATGTACTAA
